>Addgene plasmid #117615 | pEPOR2KN0044 | addgene full sequence | sequence record 228348 | Addgene NGS Result
GAACACTCTGTGCCGATGTATCACCTCTCGCAAGAATTCAAGCTTGGAGGTCAACATGGTGGAGCACGAC
ACTCTGGTCTACTCCAAAAATGTCAAAGATACAGTCTCAGAAGATCAAAGGGCTATTGAGACTTTTCAAC
AAAGGATAATTTCGGGAAACCTCCTCGGATTCCATTGCCCAGCTATCTGTCACTTCATCGAAAGGACAGT
AGAAAAGGAAGGTGGCTCCTACAAATGCCATCATTGCGATAAAGGAAAGGCTATCATTCAAGATCTCTCT
GCCGACAGTGGTCCCAAAGATGGACCCCCACCCACGAGGAGCATCGTGGAAAAAGAAGAGGTTCCAACCA
CGTCTACAAAGCAAGTGGATTGATGTGATAACATGGTGGAGCACGACACTCTGGTCTACTCCAAAAATGT
CAAAGATACAGTCTCAGAAGATCAAAGGGCTATTGAGACTTTTCAACAAAGGATAATTTCGGGAAACCTC
CTCGGATTCCATTGCCCAGCTATCTGTCACTTCATCGAAAGGACAGTAGAAAAGGAAGGTGGCTCCTACA
AATGCCATCATTGCGATAAAGGAAAGGCTATCATTCAAGATCTCTCTGCCGACAGTGGTCCCAAAGATGG
ACCCCCACCCACGAGGAGCATCGTGGAAAAAGAAGAGGTTCCAACCACGTCTACAAAGCAAGTGGATTGA
TGTGACATCTCCACTGACGTAAGGGATGACGCACAATCCCACTATCCTTCGCAAGACCCTTCCTCTATAT
AAGGAAGTTCATTTCATTTGGAGAGGACACGCTCGAGTATAAGAGCTCATTTTTACAACAATTACCAACA
ACAACAAACAACAAACAACATTACAATTACATTTACAATTATCGATACAATGGACAAGAAGTACTCCATT
GGGCTCGATATCGGCACAAACAGCGTCGGCTGGGCCGTCATTACGGACGAGTACAAGGTGCCGAGCAAAA
AATTCAAAGTTCTGGGCAATACCGATCGCCACAGCATAAAGAAGAACCTCATTGGCGCCCTCCTGTTCGA
CTCCGGGGAGACGGCCGAAGCCACGCGGCTCAAAAGAACAGCACGGCGCAGATATACCCGCAGAAAGAAT
CGGATCTGCTACCTGCAGGAGATCTTTAGTAATGAGATGGCTAAGGTGGATGACTCTTTCTTCCATAGGC
TGGAGGAGTCCTTTTTGGTGGAGGAGGATAAAAAGCACGAGCGCCACCCAATCTTTGGCAATATCGTGGA
CGAGGTGGCGTACCATGAAAAGTACCCAACCATATATCATCTGAGGAAGAAGCTTGTAGACAGTACTGAT
AAGGCTGACTTGCGGTTGATCTATCTCGCGCTGGCGCATATGATCAAATTTCGGGGACACTTCCTCATCG
AGGGGGACCTGAACCCAGACAACAGCGATGTCGACAAACTCTTTATCCAACTGGTTCAGACTTACAATCA
GCTTTTCGAAGAGAACCCGATCAACGCATCCGGAGTTGACGCCAAAGCAATCCTGAGCGCTAGGCTGTCC
AAATCCCGGCGGCTCGAAAACCTCATCGCACAGCTCCCTGGGGAGAAGAAGAACGGCCTGTTTGGTAATC
TTATCGCCCTGTCACTCGGGCTGACCCCCAACTTTAAATCTAACTTCGACCTGGCCGAAGATACTAAGCT
TCAACTGAGCAAAGACACCTACGATGATGATCTCGACAATCTGCTGGCCCAGATCGGCGACCAGTACGCA
GACCTTTTTTTGGCGGCAAAGAACCTGTCAGACGCCATTCTGCTGAGTGATATTCTGCGAGTGAACACGG
AGATCACCAAAGCTCCGCTGAGCGCTAGTATGATCAAGCTGTATGATGAGCACCACCAAGACTTGACTTT
GCTGAAGGCCCTTGTCAGACAGCAACTGCCTGAGAAGTACAAGGAAATTTTCTTCGATCAGTCTAAAAAT
GGCTACGCCGGATACATTGACGGCGGAGCAAGCCAGGAGGAATTTTACAAATTTATTAAGCCCATCTTGG
AAAAAATGGACGGCACCGAGGAGCTGCTGGTAAAGCTTAACAGAGAAGATCTGTTGCGCAAACAGCGCAC
TTTCGACAATGGAATCATCCCCCACCAGATTCACCTGGGCGAACTGCACGCTATCCTCAGGCGGCAAGAG
GATTTCTACCCCTTTTTGAAAGATAACAGGGAAAAGATTGAGAAAATCCTCACATTTCGGATACCCTACT
ATGTAGGCCCCCTCGCCCGGGGAAATTCCAGATTCGCGTGGATGACTCGCAAATCAGAAGAGACTATCAC
TCCCTGGAACTTCGAGAAGGTCGTGGATAAGGGGGCCTCTGCCCAGTCCTTCATCGAAAGGATGACTAAC
TTTGATAAAAATCTGCCTAACGAAAAGGTGCTTCCTAAACACTCTCTGCTGTACGAGTACTTCACAGTTT
ATAACGAGCTCACCAAGGTCAAATACGTCACAGAAGGGATGAGAAAGCCAGCATTCCTGTCTGGAGATCA
GAAGAAAGCTATCGTGGACCTCCTCTTCAAGACGAACCGGAAAGTTACCGTGAAACAGCTCAAAGAAGAT
TATTTCAAAAAGATTGAATGTTTCGACTCTGTTGAAATCAGCGGAGTGGAGGATCGCTTCAACGCATCCC
TGGGAACGTATCACGATCTCCTGAAAATCATTAAAGACAAGGACTTCCTGGACAATGAGGAGAACGAGGA
CATTCTTGAGGACATTGTCCTCACCCTTACGTTGTTTGAAGATAGGGAGATGATTGAAGAACGCTTGAAA
ACTTACGCTCATCTCTTCGACGACAAAGTCATGAAACAGCTCAAGAGGCGCCGATATACAGGATGGGGGC
GGCTGTCAAGAAAACTGATCAATGGGATCCGAGACAAGCAGAGTGGAAAGACAATCCTGGATTTTCTTAA
GTCCGATGGATTTGCCAACCGGAACTTCATCCAGTTGATCCATGATGACTCTCTCACCTTTAAGGAGGAC
ATCCAGAAAGCACAAGTTTCTGGCCAGGGGGACAGTCTCCACGAGCACATCGCTAATCTTGCAGGTAGCC
CAGCTATCAAAAAGGGAATACTGCAGACCGTTAAGGTCGTGGATGAACTCGTCAAAGTAATGGGAAGGCA
TAAGCCCGAGAATATCGTTATCGAGATGGCCCGAGAGAACCAAACTACCCAGAAGGGACAGAAGAACAGT
AGGGAAAGGATGAAGAGGATTGAAGAGGGTATAAAAGAACTGGGGTCCCAAATCCTTAAGGAACACCCAG
TTGAAAACACCCAGCTTCAGAATGAGAAGCTCTACCTGTACTACCTGCAGAACGGCAGGGACATGTACGT
GGATCAGGAACTGGACATCAATCGGCTCTCCGACTACGACGTGGATCATATCGTGCCCCAGTCTTTTCTC
AAAGATGATTCTATTGATAATAAAGTGTTGACAAGATCCGATAAAAATAGAGGGAAGAGTGATAACGTCC
CCTCAGAAGAAGTTGTCAAGAAAATGAAAAATTATTGGCGGCAGCTGCTGAACGCCAAACTGATCACACA
ACGGAAGTTCGATAATCTGACTAAGGCTGAACGAGGTGGCCTGTCTGAGTTGGATAAAGCCGGCTTCATC
AAAAGGCAGCTTGTTGAGACACGCCAGATCACCAAGCACGTGGCCCAAATTCTCGATTCACGCATGAACA
CCAAGTACGATGAAAATGACAAACTGATTCGAGAGGTGAAAGTTATTACTCTGAAGTCTAAGCTGGTTTC
AGATTTCAGAAAGGACTTTCAGTTTTATAAGGTGAGAGAGATCAACAATTACCACCATGCGCATGATGCC
TACCTGAATGCAGTGGTAGGCACTGCACTTATCAAAAAATATCCCAAGCTTGAATCTGAATTTGTTTACG
GAGACTATAAAGTGTACGATGTTAGGAAAATGATCGCAAAGTCTGAGCAGGAAATAGGCAAGGCCACCGC
TAAGTACTTCTTTTACAGCAATATTATGAATTTTTTCAAGACCGAGATTACACTGGCCAATGGAGAGATT
CGGAAGCGACCACTTATCGAAACAAACGGAGAAACAGGAGAAATCGTGTGGGACAAGGGTAGGGATTTCG
CGACAGTCCGGAAGGTCCTGTCCATGCCGCAGGTGAACATCGTTAAAAAGACCGAAGTACAGACCGGAGG
CTTCTCCAAGGAAAGTATCCTCCCGAAAAGGAACAGCGACAAGCTGATCGCACGCAAAAAAGATTGGGAC
CCCAAGAAATACGGCGGATTCGATTCTCCTACAGTCGCTTACAGTGTACTGGTTGTGGCCAAAGTGGAGA
AAGGGAAGTCTAAAAAACTCAAAAGCGTCAAGGAACTGCTGGGCATCACAATCATGGAGCGATCAAGCTT
CGAAAAAAACCCCATCGACTTTCTCGAGGCGAAAGGATATAAAGAGGTCAAAAAAGACCTCATCATTAAG
CTTCCCAAGTACTCTCTCTTTGAGCTTGAAAACGGCCGGAAACGAATGCTCGCTAGTGCGGGCGTACTGC
AGAAAGGTAACGAGCTGGCACTGCCCTCTAAATACGTTAATTTCTTGTATCTGGCCAGCCACTATGAAAA
GCTCAAAGGATCTCCCGAAGATAATGAGCAGAAGCAGCTGTTCGTGGAACAACACAAACACTACCTTGAT
GAGATCATCGAGCAAATAAGCGAATTCTCCAAAAGAGTGATCCTCGCCGACGCTAACCTCGATAAGGTGC
TTTCTGCTTACAATAAGCACAGGGATAAGCCCATCAGGGAGCAGGCAGAAAACATTATCCACTTGTTTAC
TCTGACCAACTTGGGCGCGCCTGCAGCCTTCAAGTACTTCGACACCACCATAGACAGAAAGCGGTACACC
TCTACAAAGGAGGTCCTGGACGCCACACTGATTCATCAGTCAATTACGGGGCTCTATGAAACAAGAATCG
ACCTCTCTCAGCTCGGTGGAGACAGCAGGGCTGACCCCAAGAAGAAGAGGAAGGTGGGTTCGATGGTGAG
CAAGGGCGAGGAGCTGTTCACCGGGGTGGTGCCCATCCTGGTCGAGCTGGACGGCGACGTAAACGGCCAC
AAGTTCAGCGTGTCCGGCGAGGGCGAGGGCGATGCCACCTACGGCAAGCTGACCCTGAAGTTCATCTGCA
CCACCGGCAAGCTGCCCGTGCCCTGGCCCACCCTCGTGACCACCTTCGGCTACGGCCTGCAGTGCTTCGC
CCGCTACCCCGACCACATGAAGCAGCACGACTTCTTCAAGTCCGCCATGCCCGAAGGCTACGTCCAGGAG
CGCACCATCTTCTTCAAGGACGACGGCAACTACAAGACCCGCGCCGAGGTGAAGTTCGAGGGCGACACCC
TGGTGAACCGCATCGAGCTGAAGGGCATCGACTTCAAGGAGGACGGCAACATCCTGGGGCACAAGCTGGA
GTACAACTACAACAGCCACAACGTCTATATCATGGCCGACAAGCAGAAGAACGGCATCAAGGTGAACTTC
AAGATCCGCCACAACATCGAGGACGGCAGCGTGCAGCTCGCCGACCACTACCAGCAGAACACCCCCATCG
GCGACGGCCCCGTGCTGCTGCCCGACAACCACTACCTGAGCTACCAGTCCGCCCTGAGCAAAGACCCCAA
CGAGAAGCGCGATCACATGGTCCTGCTGGAGTTCGTGACCGCCGCCGGGATCACTCTCGGCATGGACGAG
CTGTACAAGTGAGCTTGTCAAGCAGATCGTTCAAACATTTGGCAATAAAGTTTCTTAAGATTGAATCCTG
TTGCCGGTCTTGCGATGATTATCATATAATTTCTGTTGAATTACGTTAAGCATGTAATAATTAACATGTA
ATGCATGACGTTATTTATGAGATGGGTTTTTATGATTAGAGTCCCGCAATTATACATTTAATACGCGATA
GAAAACAAAATATAGCGCGCAAACTAGGATAAATTATCGCGCGCGGTGTCATCTATGTTACTAGATCGAC
GCTACTAGAATTCGAGCTCGGAGCATCTTCATTCTTAAGATATGAAGATAATCTTCAAAAGGCCCCTGGG
AATCTGAAAGAAGAGAAGCAGGCCCATTTATATGGGAAAGAACAATAGTATTTCTTATATAGGCCCATTT
AAGTTGAAAACAATCTTCAAAAGTCCCACATCGCTTAGATAAGAAAACGAAGCTGAGTTTATATACAGCT
AGAGTCGAAGTAGTGATTGTGGCAAAGGAACAAAGCCATGTTTTAGAGCTAGAAATAGCAAGTTAAAATA
AGGCTAGTCCGTTATCAACTTGAAAAAGTGGCACCGAGTCGGTGCTTTTTTTCTAGACCCAGCTTTCTTG
TACAAAGTTGGCATTACGCTTTACGAGGATGCACATGTGACCGAGGGACACGAAGTGATCCGTTTAAACT
ATCAGTGTTTGACAGGATATATTGGCGGGTAAACCTAAGAGAAAAGAGCGTTTATTAGAATAATCGGATA
TTTAAAAGGGCGTGAAAAGGTTTATCCGTTCGTCCATTTGTATGTGCATGCCAACCACAGGGTTCCCCTC
GGGAGTCAGCCGTGCGGCTGCATGAAATCCTGGCCGGTTTGTCTGATGCCAAGCTGGCGGCCTGGCCGGC
CAGCTTGGCCGCTGAAGAAACCGAGCGCCGCCGTCTAAAAAGGTGATGTGTATTTGAGTAAAACAGCTTG
CGTCATGCGGTCGCTGCGTATATGATGCGATGAGTAAATAAACAAATACGCAAGGGGAACGCATGAAGGT
TATCGCTGTACTTAACCAGAAAGGCGGGTCAGGCAAGACGACCATCGCAACCCATCTAGCCCGCGCCCTG
CAACTCGCCGGGGCCGATGTTCTGTTAGTCGATTCCGATCCCCAGGGCAGTGCCCGCGATTGGGCGGCCG
TGCGGGAAGATCAACCGCTAACCGTTGTCGGCATCGACCGCCCGACGATTGACCGCGACGTGAAGGCCAT
CGGCCGGCGCGACTTCGTAGTGATCGACGGAGCGCCCCAGGCGGCGGACTTGGCTGTGTCCGCGATCAAG
GCAGCCGACTTCGTGCTGATTCCGGTGCAGCCAAGCCCTTACGACATATGGGCCACCGCCGACCTGGTGG
AGCTGGTTAAGCAGCGCATTGAGGTCACGGATGGAAGGCTACAAGCGGCCTTTGTCGTGTCGCGGGCGAT
CAAAGGCACGCGCATCGGCGGTGAGGTTGCCGAGGCGCTGGCCGGGTACGAGCTGCCCATTCTTGAGTCC
CGTATCACGCAGCGCGTGAGCTACCCAGGCACTGCCGCCGCCGGCACAACCGTTCTTGAATCAGAACCCG
AGGGCGACGCTGCCCGCGAGGTCCAGGCGCTGGCCGCTGAAATTAAATCAAAACTCATTTGAGTTAATGA
GGTAAAGAGAAAATGAGCAAAAGCACAAACACGCTAAGTGCCGGCCGTCCGAGCGCACGCAGCAGCAAGG
CTGCAACGTTGGCCAGCCTGGCAGACACGCCAGCCATGAAGCGGGTCAACTTTCAGTTGCCGGCGGAGGA
TCACACCAAGCTGAAGATGTACGCGGTACGCCAAGGCAAGACCATTACCGAGCTGCTATCTGAATACATC
GCGCAGCTACCAGAGTAAATGAGCAAATGAATAAATGAGTAGATGAATTTTAGCGGCTAAAGGAGGCGGC
ATGGAAAATCAAGAACAACCAGGCACCGACGCCGTGGAATGCCCCATGTGTGGAGGAACGGGCGGTTGGC
CAGGCGTAAGCGGCTGGGTTGTCTGCCGGCCCTGCAATGGCACTGGAACCCCCAAGCCCGAGGAATCGGC
GTGAGCGGTCGCAAACCATCCGGCCCGGTACAAATCGGCGCGGCGCTGGGTGATGACCTGGTGGAGAAGT
TGAAGGCCGCGCAGGCCGCCCAGCGGCAACGCATCGAGGCAGAAGCACGCCCCGGTGAATCGTGGCAAGC
GGCCGCTGATCGAATCCGCAAAGAATCCCGGCAACCGCCGGCAGCCGGTGCGTCGTCGATTAGGAAGCCG
CCCAAGGGCGACGAGCAACCAGATTTTTTCGTTCCGATGCTCTATGACGTGGGCACCCGCGATAGTCGCA
GCATCATGGACGTGGCCGTTTTCCGTCTGTCGAAGCGTGACCGACGAGCTGGCGAGGTGATCCGCTACGA
GCTTCCAGACGGGCACGTAGAGGTTTCCGCAGGGCCGGCCGGCATGGCCAGTGTGTGGGATTACGACCTG
GTACTGATGGCGGTTTCCCATCTAACCGAATCCATGAACCGATACCGGGAAGGGAAGGGAGACAAGCCCG
GCCGCGTGTTCCGTCCACACGTTGCGGACGTACTCAAGTTCTGCCGGCGAGCCGATGGCGGAAAGCAGAA
AGACGACCTGGTAGAAACCTGCATTCGGTTAAACACCACGCACGTTGCCATGCAGCGTACGAAGAAGGCC
AAGAACGGCCGCCTGGTGACGGTATCCGAGGGTGAAGCCTTGATTAGCCGCTACAAGATCGTAAAGAGCG
AAACCGGGCGGCCGGAGTACATCGAGATCGAGCTAGCTGATTGGATGTACCGCGAGATTACAGAAGGCAA
GAACCCGGACGTGCTGACGGTTCACCCCGATTACTTTTTGATCGATCCCGGCATCGGCCGTTTTCTCTAC
CGCCTGGCACGCCGCGCCGCAGGCAAGGCAGAAGCCAGATGGTTGTTCAAGACGATCTACGAACGCAGTG
GCAGCGCCGGAGAGTTCAAGAAGTTCTGTTTCACCGTGCGCAAGCTGATCGGGTCAAATGACCTGCCGGA
GTACGATTTGAAGGAGGAGGCGGGGCAGGCTGGCCCGATCCTAGTCATGCGCTACCGCAACCTGATCGAG
GGCGAAGCATCCGCCGGTTCCTAATGTACGGAGCAGATGCTAGGGCAAATTGCCCTAGCAGGGGAAAAAG
GTCGAAAAAGCTTCTTTCCTGTGGATAGCACGTACATTGGGAACCCAAAGCCGTACATTGGGAACCGGAA
CCCGTACATTGGGAACCCAAAGCCGTACATTGGGAACCGGTCACACATGTAAGTGACTGATATAAAAGAG
AAAAAAGGCGATTTTTCCGCCTAAAACTCTTTAAAACTTATTAAAACTCTTAAAACCCGCCTGGCCTGTG
CATAACTGTCTGGCCAGCGCACAGCCGAACAGCTGCAAAAAGCGCCCACATCAAGGCTCCGAGTGCGCGG
AACCCCTATTTGTTTATTTTTCTAAATACATTCAAATATGTATCCGCTCATGAGACAATAACCCTGATAA
ATGCTTCAATAATATTGAAAAAGGAAGAGTATGGCTAAAATGAGAATATCACCGGAATTGAAAAAACTGA
TCGAAAAATACCGCTGCGTAAAAGATACGGAAGGAATGTCTCCTGCTAAGGTATATAAGCTGGTGGGAGA
AAATGAAAACCTATATTTAAAAATGACGGACAGCCGGTATAAAGGGACCACCTATGATGTGGAACGGGAA
AAGGACATGATGCTATGGCTGGAAGGAAAGCTGCCTGTTCCAAAGGTCCTGCACTTTGAACGGCATGATG
GCTGGAGCAATCTGCTCATGAGTGAGGCCGATGGCGTCCTTTGCTCGGAAGAGTATGAAGATGAACAAAG
CCCTGAAAAGATTATCGAGCTGTATGCGGAGTGCATCAGGCTCTTTCACTCCATCGACATATCGGATTGT
CCCTATACGAATAGCTTAGACAGCCGCTTAGCCGAATTGGATTACTTACTGAATAACGATCTGGCCGATG
TGGATTGCGAAAACTGGGAAGAGGACACTCCATTTAAAGATCCGCGCGAGCTGTATGATTTTTTAAAGAC
GGAAAAGCCCGAAGAGGAACTTGTCTTTTCCCACGGCGACCTGGGAGACAGCAACATCTTTGTGAAAGAT
GGCAAAGTAAGTGGCTTTATTGATCTTGGGAGAAGCGGCAGGGCGGACAAGTGGTATGACATTGCCTTCT
GCGTCCGGTCGCTCAGGGAGGATATCGGGGAAGAACAGTATGTCGAGCTATTTTTTGACTTACTGGGGAT
CAAGCCTGATTGGGAGAAAATAAAATATTATATTTTACTGGATGAATTGTTTTAGCTGTCAGACCAAGTT
TACTCATATATACTTTAGATTGATTTAAAACTTCATTTTTAATTTAAAAGGATCTAGGTGAAGATCCTTT
TTGATAATCTCATGACCAAAATCCCTTAACGTGAGTTTTCGTTCCACTGAGCGTCAGACCCCGTAGAAAA
GATCAAAGGATCTTCTTGAGATCCTTTTTTTCTGCGCGTAATCTGCTGCTTGCAAACAAAAAAACCACCG
CTACCAGCGGTGGTTTGTTTGCCGGATCAAGAGCTACCAACTCTTTTTCCGAAGGTAACTGGCTTCAGCA
GAGCGCAGATACCAAATACTGTTCTTCTAGTGTAGCCGTAGTTAGGCCACCACTTCAAGAACTCTGTAGC
ACCGCCTACATACCTCGCTCTGCTAATCCTGTTACCAGTGGCTGCTGCCAGTGGCGATAAGTCGTGTCTT
ACCGGGTTGGACTCAAGACGATAGTTACCGGATAAGGCGCAGCGGTCGGGCTGAACGGGGGGTTCGTGCA
CACAGCCCAGCTTGGAGCGAACGACCTACACCGAACTGAGATACCTACAGCGTGAGCTATGAGAAAGCGC
CACGCTTCCCGAAGGGAGAAAGGCGGACAGGTATCCGGTAAGCGGCAGGGTCGGAACAGGAGAGCGCACG
AGGGAGCTTCCAGGGGGAAACGCCTGGTATCTTTATAGTCCTGTCGGGTTTCGCCACCTCTGACTTGAGC
GTCGATTTTTGTGATGCTCGTCAGGGGGGCGGAGCCTATGGAAAAACGCCAGCAACGCGGCCTTTTTACG
GTTCCTGCTCGGATCTGTTGGACCGGACAGTAGTCATGGTTGATGGGCTGCCTGTATCGAGTGGTGATTT
TGTGCCGAGCTGCCGGTCGGGGAGCTGTTGGCTGGCTGGTGGCAGGATATATTGTGGTGTAAACAAATTG
ACGCTTAGACAACTTAATAACACATTGCGGACGTTTTTAATGTACTGGGGTT
Features (pLannotate 1.2.2; 15 found; start..end, strand, type, name):
    127..803     +  promoter       CaMV 35S promoter (enhanced): cauliflower mosaic virus 35S promoter with a duplicated enhancer region
    828..881     +  misc_feature   TMV Ω: translational enhancer from the tobacco mosaic virus 5'-leader sequence (Gallie et al., 1988)
    890..4993    +  CDS            Cas9: Cas9 (Csn1) endonuclease from the Streptococcus pyogenes Type II CRISPR/Cas system generates RNA-guided double strand breaks in DNA
   5033..5749    +  CDS            EYFP: EYFP is a basic (constitutively fluorescent) green/yellow fluorescent protein published in 1996, derived from Aequorea victoria. It is reported to be a very rapidly-maturing weak dimer with high acid sensitivity.
   5765..6017    +  terminator     NOS terminator: nopaline synthase terminator and poly(A) signal
   6270..6345    +  misc_RNA       gRNA scaffold: guide RNA scaffold for the Streptococcus pyogenes CRISPR/Cas9 system
   6357..6378    -  protein_bind   attB2 (fragment): mutant version of attB; recombination site for the Gateway® BP reaction BP Clonase™
   6450..6474    +  misc_feature   RB T-DNA repeat: right border repeat from nopaline C58 T-DNA
   6783..7412    +  CDS            pVS1 StaA: stability protein from the Pseudomonas plasmid pVS1 (Heeb et al., 2000)
   7841..8914    +  CDS            pVS1 RepA: replication protein from the Pseudomonas plasmid pVS1 (Heeb et al., 2000)
   8980..9174    +  rep_origin     pVS1 oriV: origin of replication for the Pseudomonas plasmid pVS1 (Heeb et al., 2000)
   9236..9340    +  promoter       AmpR promoter: bla
   9341..10135   +  CDS            KanR: aminoglycoside phosphotransferase; aphA-3; confers resistance to kanamycin
  10306..10894   +  rep_origin     ori: high-copy-number ColE1/pMB1/pBR322/pUC origin of replication
  11030..11054   +  misc_feature   LB T-DNA repeat: left border repeat from nopaline C58 T-DNA
