[The description below was written by a language model from this plasmid's Addgene catalogue record and pLannotate feature annotations shown in this document.]
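Description:
pEPOR2KN0044 is a Level 2 MoClo (Golden Gate) plant expression construct built in the binary backbone pICSL4723, into which two Level 1 transcription units were assembled through BpiI sites that were destroyed during cloning. The 11.1 kb plasmid carries nopaline-type left and right T-DNA border repeats, so the region between them can be transferred into plant cells by Agrobacterium. The backbone outside the borders carries a high-copy ColE1/pUC-type origin for propagation in E. coli. It also has the pVS1 replication module (oriV, RepA and the StaA stability protein) for maintenance in Agrobacterium, and a kanamycin resistance gene for bacterial selection. No plant selectable marker is annotated within the T-DNA.

The first cassette expresses Sp-xCas9 3.7, an engineered variant of Streptococcus pyogenes Cas9 generally known for broadened PAM recognition. It is driven by an enhanced CaMV 35S promoter with a duplicated enhancer, followed by the TMV Ω translational leader. The feature table places an EYFP coding sequence directly downstream of the nuclease and upstream of the NOS terminator. This arrangement suggests a fluorescent fusion that would allow expression to be monitored, although the catalogue entry does not mention it. The second cassette is described as an Arabidopsis U6-26 promoter driving a single guide RNA targeting the RPS4A family protein gene AT5G58420. Only the S. pyogenes gRNA scaffold is annotated; the promoter and spacer were not detected by the automated annotation. A short attB2 fragment lies next to the scaffold. The construct belongs to a toolkit for comparing the efficiency and specificity of different Cas nucleases for targeted mutagenesis in plants.
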