Addgene plasmid #117615: pEPOR2KN0044
Purpose: Level2 MoClo construct, containing level1 plant expression cassettes for Sp-xCas9 3.7(pEPOR1CB0012) and sgRNA_RPS4A family protein {AT5G58420 }(pEPOR1CB0071)
Depositing lab: Nicola Patron. Depositing organization: Earlham Institute. Publication: Comparison of efficiency and specificity of CRISPR-associated (Cas) nucleases in plants: An expanded toolkit for precision genome engineering. Raitskin O, Schudoma C, West A, Patron NJ. PLoS One. 2019 Feb 27;14(2):e0211598. doi: 10.1371/journal.pone.0211598. eCollection 2019. PubMed 30811422.
Backbone
  Vector backbone: pICSL4723
  Vector type: Plant Expression
Growth in bacteria
  Bacterial resistance: Kanamycin, 50 μg/mL
  Growth temperature: 37°C
  Growth strain: DH5alpha
  Copy number: High Copy
Gene/Insert
  Gene/Insert name: [35S:Sp-xCas9 3.7(pEPOR1CB0012) ] +[AtU6-26:sgRNA]
  Species: Synthetic
  Cloning method: Restriction Enzyme; 5′ cloning site BpiI (destroyed during cloning); 3′ cloning site BpiI (destroyed during cloning)
  Sequencing primers: 5′ Unknown
Terms and licenses: Academic/Nonprofit Terms; Industry Terms: Not Available to Industry
Depositor comments: Please visit https://www.biorxiv.org/content/early/2018/09/20/422766 for BioRxiv preprint
How to cite: pEPOR2KN0044 was a gift from Nicola Patron (Addgene plasmid # 117615 ; http://n2t.net/addgene:117615 ; RRID:Addgene_117615)
